LOCUS       Exported 9522 bp ds-DNA circular SYN 13-MAY-2021
DEFINITION  Muscle specific zebrafish expression of mKate2 fused to dominant
            negative CDC42.
ACCESSION   .
VERSION     .
KEYWORDS    actc1b-mKate2-CDC42-DN
SOURCE      synthetic DNA construct
  ORGANISM  synthetic DNA construct
REFERENCE   1 (bases 1 to 9522)
  TITLE     Parton Lab Plasmids for in vivo cell biology in the zebrafish
REFERENCE   2 (bases 1 to 9522)
  AUTHORS   .
  TITLE     Direct Submission
  JOURNAL   Exported May 13, 2021 from SnapGene Server 1.1.58
            http://www.snapgene.com
FEATURES             Location/Qualifiers
     source          1..9522
                     /organism="synthetic DNA construct"
                     /mol_type="other DNA"
     primer_bind     complement(144..165)
                     /label=F1ori-F
                     /note="F1 origin, forward primer"
     primer_bind     1061..1077
                     /label=M13 rev
                     /note="common sequencing primer, one of multiple similar
                     variants"
     protein_bind    1097..1117
                     /gene="mutant version of attB"
                     /label=attB4
                     /bound_moiety="BP Clonase(TM)"
                     /note="core recombination site for the Gateway(R) BP
                     reaction"
     protein_bind    5092..5116
                     /gene="mutant version of attB"
                     /label=attB1
                     /bound_moiety="BP Clonase(TM)"
                     /note="recombination site for the Gateway(R) BP reaction"
     regulatory      5117..5126
                     /regulatory_class="other"
                     /note="vertebrate consensus sequence for strong initiation
                     of translation (Kozak, 1987)"
     CDS             5123..5818
                     /codon_start=1
                     /product="monomeric far-red fluorescent protein (Shcherbo
                     et al., 2009)"
                     /label=mKate2
                     /note="mammalian codon-optimized"
                     /translation="MVSELIKENMHMKLYMEGTVNNHHFKCTSEGEGKPYEGTQTMRIK
                     AVEGGPLPFAFDILATSFMYGSKTFINHTQGIPDFFKQSFPEGFTWERVTTYEDGGVLT
                     ATQDTSLQDGCLIYNVKIRGVNFPSNGPVMQKKTLGWEASTETLYPADGGLEGRADMAL
                     KLVGGGHLICNLKTTYRSKKPAKNLKMPGVYYVDRRLERIKEADKETYVEQHEVAVARY
                     CDLPSKLGHR"
     protein_bind    complement(5820..5844)
                     /gene="mutant version of attB"
                     /label=attB2
                     /bound_moiety="BP Clonase(TM)"
                     /note="recombination site for the Gateway(R) BP reaction"
     protein_bind    complement(6419..6439)
                     /gene="mutant version of attB"
                     /label=attB3
                     /bound_moiety="BP Clonase(TM)"
                     /note="core recombination site for the Gateway(R) BP
                     reaction"
     primer_bind     complement(6447..6463)
                     /label=M13 fwd
                     /note="common sequencing primer, one of multiple similar
                     variants"
     polyA_signal    6479..6613
                     /label=SV40 poly(A) signal
                     /note="SV40 polyadenylation signal"
     primer_bind     complement(6503..6522)
                     /label=EBV-rev
                     /note="SV40 polyA terminator, reverse primer"
     primer_bind     6557..6576
                     /label=SV40pA-R
                     /note="SV40 polyA, reverse primer"
     primer_bind     complement(7285..7301)
                     /label=SK primer
                     /note="common sequencing primer, one of multiple similar
                     variants"
     primer_bind     complement(7285..7301)
                     /label=pBluescriptSK
                     /note="For pBluescript vector"
     primer_bind     complement(7338..7358)
                     /label=T3
                     /note="T3 promoter, forward primer"
     promoter        complement(7338..7356)
                     /label=T3 promoter
                     /note="promoter for bacteriophage T3 RNA polymerase"
     primer_bind     complement(7377..7393)
                     /label=M13 rev
                     /note="common sequencing primer, one of multiple similar
                     variants"
     primer_bind     complement(7390..7412)
                     /label=M13/pUC Reverse
                     /note="In lacZ gene"
     protein_bind    7401..7417
                     /label=lac operator
                     /bound_moiety="lac repressor encoded by lacI"
                     /note="The lac repressor binds to the lac operator to
                     inhibit transcription in E. coli. This inhibition can be
                     relieved by adding lactose or
                     isopropyl-beta-D-thiogalactopyranoside (IPTG)."
     promoter        complement(7425..7455)
                     /label=lac promoter
                     /note="promoter for the E. coli lac operon"
     protein_bind    7470..7491
                     /label=CAP binding site
                     /bound_moiety="E. coli catabolite activator protein"
                     /note="CAP binding activates transcription in the presence
                     of cAMP."
     primer_bind     complement(7608..7625)
                     /label=L4440
                     /note="L4440 vector, forward primer"
     rep_origin      complement(7779..8367)
                     /direction=LEFT
                     /label=ori
                     /note="high-copy-number ColE1/pMB1/pBR322/pUC origin of
                     replication"
     primer_bind     complement(7859..7878)
                     /label=pBR322ori-F
                     /note="pBR322 origin, forward primer"
     CDS             complement(8538..9398)
                     /codon_start=1
                     /gene="bla"
                     /product="beta-lactamase"
                     /label=AmpR
                     /note="confers resistance to ampicillin, carbenicillin, and
                     related antibiotics"
                     /translation="MSIQHFRVALIPFFAAFCLPVFAHPETLVKVKDAEDQLGARVGYI
                     ELDLNSGKILESFRPEERFPMMSTFKVLLCGAVLSRIDAGQEQLGRRIHYSQNDLVEYS
                     PVTEKHLTDGMTVRELCSAAITMSDNTAANLLLTTIGGPKELTAFLHNMGDHVTRLDRW
                     EPELNEAIPNDERDTTMPVAMATTLRKLLTGELLTLASRQQLIDWMEADKVAGPLLRSA
                     LPAGWFIADKSGAGERGSRGIIAALGPDGKPSRIVVIYTTGSQATMDERNRQIAEIGAS
                     LIKHW"
     primer_bind     9161..9180
                     /label=Amp-R
                     /note="Ampicillin resistance gene, reverse primer"
     promoter        complement(9399..9503)
                     /gene="bla"
                     /label=AmpR promoter
ORIGIN
        1 ccacctaaat tgtaagcgtt aatattttgt taaaattcgc gttaaatttt tgttaaatca
       61 gctcattttt taaccaatag gccgaaatcg gcaaaatccc ttataaatca aaagaataga
      121 ccgagatagg gttgagtgtt gttccagttt ggaacaagag tccactatta aagaacgtgg
      181 actccaacgt caaagggcga aaaaccgtct atcagggcga tggcccacgc tggctaagaa
      241 ctcatcagcc tccccggtcc atctacccac gtaccaatgc accaattggc cacaatgacg
      301 gctactacat ggtgccattc cttcctcttt ataggaatgg agactacctc ctgtccaaca
      361 aggctcttgg atacgagtac gcctacctgt tggacccagg tcattgcaca acaccagaaa
      421 tgccctctga tctgcaaaag acgtgaatat ctgttcagac acccatatcc actctgttcc
      481 acacaggtca gaggtttgtc caggagttct tgacagaggt gtaaaaagta ctcaaaaatt
      541 ttactcaagt gaaagtacaa gtacttaggg aaaattttac tcaattaaaa gtaaaagtat
      601 ctggctagaa tcttacttga gtaaaagtaa aaaagtactc cattaaaatt gtacttgagt
      661 attaaggaag taaaagtaaa agcaagaaag aaaactagag attcttgttt aagcttttaa
      721 tctcaaaaaa cattaaatga aatgcataca aggttttatc ctgctttaga actgtttgta
      781 tttaattatc aaactataag acagacaatc taatgccagt acacgctact caaagttgta
      841 aaacctcaga tttaacttca gtagaagctg attctcaaaa ttgttagtgt caagcctagc
      901 tcttttgggg ctgaaaagca atcctgcagt gctgaaaagc ctctcacagg cagccgatgc
      961 gggaagaggt gtattagtct tgatagagag gctgcaaata gcaggaaacg tgagcagaga
     1021 ctccctggtg tctgaaacac aggccagatg ggccctcgag caggaaacag ctatgaccat
     1081 gattacgcca agctatcaac tttgtataga aaagttggca cgcgcagatt ccgtgtgggc
     1141 ctggtaatat cttaccattt taagctattt taagattagg gaaaaaaatt aaataaaact
     1201 actttaaaat tactttcctt aaaaagcaac atatttattt agtttttgtt taactggctc
     1261 aagattgtaa tattttactt ttacatgttt tttttaagta cctaaatgtg ttcaaaagta
     1321 aagtatgtta ttgttttttt ttttttaatg ttagctaagc tttaaattgt aatatattac
     1381 ttttaaaagt gactttttaa aaatgtaaat aaaaaagtaa ctataaatgt gtaatgcatg
     1441 ttatttctgt gggtttttta attttcatct caactgggct tacaatttta acataataaa
     1501 aatcaaatca aatcaaatca ggcccttatt tgtcacatac actcttgtat actgaaataa
     1561 actaaatgtt gagaaaaatt taaatacacc aaaataacgc ataccttttt tgtaattacc
     1621 taagtaaaac atttagttcc ttttttaagt gactcaagat tgtaatctat taattgtaaa
     1681 agataaaact agtgatcaat ctgacgtgct tctatgcagc ctgtgagatt aattgtgatg
     1741 tttaattatt aaacaattta aatggatcaa acatttcaca tgtgcttatt gtgtccaaca
     1801 aaaccagcag aagcacttaa aaatattgca tgacaacatg agtttttaat gtaaattata
     1861 tatacttcct aaacgaagtt aatcatattt tctaaaataa taatgtcatt gaaatattta
     1921 aataaatgat aanctttagt tgattcaaca taaaattgaa agcaataagg actttttttt
     1981 ttttacagcg gtgaagcaaa agcntgnaaa taatcatata aatataataa ataaataaat
     2041 aaaataatgg ttcttggtgc aaatatgaac actttaaata aatatagaat aaatatgatc
     2101 aataagtcat aacgacgtgt tttatgttga ttataattta aacatgtttc taacgcaagt
     2161 tttaaaaact gttttaaagt attattttaa gttataagat caatttgact caacattttg
     2221 tagtgaaaat atgttgtgta aaattaatat aatatacact ataaaaatgc aaggttccac
     2281 acaattcatt catgttgtcc caacacaaat cgattaagtt aacaaatata tgtggattga
     2341 acataaaaaa ttaagttgtc ccaatgaaat ctcaagaatt gtgttgtttc agctcatttt
     2401 aaataagtag ttttaacaag taaaaaataa catatttttg agtgtgtata tatatatatt
     2461 tatatattac aaaatataat aatataaaat gtaaaagata taaaccatgc tacatatatt
     2521 taagagctat tttgcacatt acttttttgc aagccatttg agtgtttttt tacaaatata
     2581 tattagctaa atatacaata tcttaaatat acaattaatc agacatgcaa aaaatgcatt
     2641 taacctacat aaaaatacat gatcaacata tgttttatgc tgattacaac taaatcaaac
     2701 gtaatgaaat taatttataa aagcgattta aatatgtcaa tattttaagt taaaatcact
     2761 tgaaacctac tataaatgaa cttaaattta aaaaatctcc tttaattcca atgcagcact
     2821 gttgtttttt cagctgagga cccccggtgc agatggttgg cccccggccc gctattctaa
     2881 ggaagccttt cttaatttta gggcggcgct gcatgcgctc agatcagatt cacgggtgga
     2941 gagggttatt ttctcttttt tattttttct tgcctgctca tatttgggcc tgtgtgaacc
     3001 ccaggctccg cctcggcccc caggagccgc tcttatttaa aggggatcct cgccttcagt
     3061 cttcgtccca gtggaagcat cagtcttgtg ataacaactt ggtgagtcct acagaccagc
     3121 gctcgactct aggctttaaa tgcattgatt tctctggatt agctaccggg agagttttaa
     3181 ctttgcttat tagtcttgtg cttgaactgc taggtttaaa gagggttttc tctaatgcat
     3241 gcatgaagcg acagctgaaa accagaaata gagcgtttgt cctcctgtta aactctagcc
     3301 tttctttggc atttgtcagt ccgagtcttc agctgccggc aggagattgg gtttcagtaa
     3361 cacttgctga gcacaaacta cacgtgcttc cttcagattt aattcattat taatcattct
     3421 agatttaaat gatcttctta ctcattgctg attattttag ccttgcggag cagattaaat
     3481 gagcacgtgt ttattaagat tgatttaaat ataattaata tttcaccact gtagttttaa
     3541 aattgccttc taagtcatgg ttgattttta ataggtatcg gctctaatta gattactatt
     3601 ttggttttta aatgttattt ctatttcatt tgtaggctcg tttttaatgt gattttatta
     3661 gattctagtt ttaaaatcat cttttagcct tactgagcag actgaatgaa catgtttcat
     3721 taagattaac ttcattatag ttaattattt aatcattcta gtggattata aatcagctct
     3781 atttaaattg attgtcgtgt ttatttctat ttgatttttg attatttttt aaggtcgttt
     3841 ttatgtgatt tttccccgat tctaatttta aactaattgt ttgattttta tatgattcga
     3901 ctctttttaa atgaattgtt ttgctttttt tattgagcat atatatatat tatacaattt
     3961 caatcaacaa ttgttgtgct ttttaaatgt tgtttctatt tcatttctag ggtcgatttt
     4021 attcgattct agttttaaaa tcgtgatttc taactcctaa ccttactgag cagactgaat
     4081 gaacatgttt catcaagatt aacttcatta tagttaatta ttgaatcggg ctagtggttt
     4141 ataaatcagc tctattataa attaattgtc atcattattt ctatttaatt tttattattt
     4201 ttttaggatt atttttaagg gatttttttc acgttctagt tttaaactca atgctcatta
     4261 ctgctcaccc ttgctgagca gtctttcgtt aagattaaat taattaataa cccattctag
     4321 ttttaaaaca gtgtcttaag gcatagctga tattttacaa gtttactatt taatatatct
     4381 ccatttcttt ttttagggtc gatttcatct gatttgatta atttttatta tcttcactaa
     4441 gctttttgtt ctaggtttta ttctcagtat tattactgtt atatttgaac tgaatttctc
     4501 ctcatagttt attcatttta tttatttatt ttttgtttat tcgctatttt gtattttagt
     4561 ttttaattag aaattttatt agaatcgttt tgaactagtt tttatgcact ctaacattaa
     4621 tattaaatca taactattat ttttattata atttatttgt gtttatcttt ttgtgtagct
     4681 ttcatgtgtt tttattttag ttttattatg tttgcattga attttttgga ctagtttata
     4741 taacgatata cagaaaagcc atgacaacaa atgtttttat aatacctatt aagtataagc
     4801 taatcagatt tccactattc tgttcaaagt taacattatt agccattctg atggatcatt
     4861 tgacatttgt catatgtctt tatgaacact gctctttcag atgccacttt taaagctgtt
     4921 ttttacagta aatgaacgtt tattattatg acattatttc ctaaggcctc tagagtacag
     4981 caggatgtgg cgtgtgcatt actgtgtaat tatgctgact gtaaatgtgc atttatagac
     5041 tgtcagcatg tctgactgtg cgctgttgtg atttgtcctg cacagaccaa ggcaagtttg
     5101 tacaaaaaag caggctgcca ccatggtgag cgagctgatt aaggagaaca tgcacatgaa
     5161 gctgtacatg gagggcaccg tgaacaacca ccacttcaag tgcacatccg agggcgaagg
     5221 caagccctac gagggcaccc agaccatgag aatcaaggcg gtcgagggcg gccctctccc
     5281 cttcgccttc gacatcctgg ctaccagctt catgtacggc agcaaaacct tcatcaacca
     5341 cacccagggc atccccgact tctttaagca gtccttcccc gagggcttca catgggagag
     5401 agtcaccaca tacgaagacg ggggcgtgct gaccgctacc caggacacca gcctccagga
     5461 cggctgcctc atctacaacg tcaagatcag aggggtgaac ttcccatcca acggccctgt
     5521 gatgcagaag aaaacactcg gctgggaggc ctccaccgag accctgtacc ccgctgacgg
     5581 cggcctggaa ggcagagccg acatggccct gaagctcgtg ggcgggggcc acctgatctg
     5641 caacttgaag accacataca gatccaagaa acccgctaag aacctcaaga tgcccggcgt
     5701 ctactatgtg gacagaagac tggaaagaat caaggaggcc gacaaagaga cctacgtcga
     5761 gcagcacgag gtggctgtgg ccagatactg cgacctccct agcaaactgg ggcacagaga
     5821 cccagctttc ttgtacaaag tggctcagac gatcaagtgc gtcgttgttg gtgatggtgc
     5881 agtgggtaaa aactgtctat taatctccta tacaactaat aaattcccct ccgaatatgt
     5941 accaacggtc tttgataact atgcagttac ggttatgatt ggtggtgagc cgtacaccct
     6001 ggggctgttt gatactgcag gtcaggaaga ttacgataga ttacgacccc tgagttaccc
     6061 tcagacagat gtcttcttag tctgtttctc agttgtttcg ccttcttcat ttgaaaacgt
     6121 caaagaaaag tgggtacccg agatcaccca ccactgtcca aagacccctt tcctgctggt
     6181 ggggacgcag attgatctga gagatgatcc ttctactatc gaaaagcttg ccaagaacaa
     6241 acagaaaccc atcactccag agacggcaga gaagctggcc cgcgatctga aggctgtcaa
     6301 atacgtggaa tgctccgttc tgacgcagaa aggcctaaag aacgtatttg atgaggcgat
     6361 tttggcagcc ctggagcccc cagagcccaa gaagaagcgt aaatgtgtgc tgctatgaca
     6421 actttattat acatagttga taattcactg gccgtcgttt tacggtacca tcgatgatga
     6481 tccagacatg ataagataca ttgatgagtt tggacaaacc acaactagaa tgcagtgaaa
     6541 aaaatgcttt atttgtgaaa tttgtgatgc tattgcttta tttgtaacca ttataagctg
     6601 caataaacaa gttaacaaca acaattgcat tcattttatg tttcaggttc agggggaggt
     6661 gtgggaggtt ttttaaagca agtaaaacct ctacaaatgt ggtatggctg attatgatcc
     6721 tctagatcag atctgcgaag atacggccac gggtgctctt gatcctgtgg ctgattttgg
     6781 actgtgctgc tcgcagctgc tgatgaatca catacttcct ccattttctt ccactgattg
     6841 actgttataa tttccctaat ttccaggtca aggtgctgtg cattgtggta atagatgtga
     6901 catgacgtca cttccaaagg accaatgaac atgtctgacc aatttcatat aatgtgaaaa
     6961 cgattttcat aggcagaata aataacattt aaattaaact gggcatcagc gcaattcaat
     7021 tggtttggta atagcaaggg aaaatagaat gaagtgatct ccaaaaaata agtacttttt
     7081 gactgtaaat aaaattgtaa ggagtaaaaa gtactttttt ttctaaaaaa atgtaattaa
     7141 gtaaaagtaa aagtattgat ttttaattgt actcaagtaa agtaaaaatc cccaaaaata
     7201 atacttaagt acagtaatca agtaaaatta ctcaagtact ttacacctct ggttcttgac
     7261 cccctacctt cagcaagccc agcagatcca ctagttctag agcggccgcc accgcggtgg
     7321 agctccagct tttgttccct ttagtgaggg ttaattgcgc gcttggcgta atcatggtca
     7381 tagctgtttc ctgtgtgaaa ttgttatccg ctcacaattc cacacaacat acgagccgga
     7441 agcataaagt gtaaagcctg gggtgcctaa tgagtgagct aactcacatt aattgcgttg
     7501 cgctcactgc ccgctttcca gtcgggaaac ctgtcgtgcc agctgcatta atgaatcggc
     7561 caacgcgcgg ggagaggcgg tttgcgtatt gggcgctctt ccgcttcctc gctcactgac
     7621 tcgctgcgct cggtcgttcg gctgcggcga gcggtatcag ctcactcaaa ggcggtaata
     7681 cggttatcca cagaatcagg ggataacgca ggaaagaaca tgtgagcaaa aggccagcaa
     7741 aaggccagga accgtaaaaa ggccgcgttg ctggcgtttt tccataggct ccgcccccct
     7801 gacgagcatc acaaaaatcg acgctcaagt cagaggtggc gaaacccgac aggactataa
     7861 agataccagg cgtttccccc tggaagctcc ctcgtgcgct ctcctgttcc gaccctgccg
     7921 cttaccggat acctgtccgc ctttctccct tcgggaagcg tggcgctttc tcatagctca
     7981 cgctgtaggt atctcagttc ggtgtaggtc gttcgctcca agctgggctg tgtgcacgaa
     8041 ccccccgttc agcccgaccg ctgcgcctta tccggtaact atcgtcttga gtccaacccg
     8101 gtaagacacg acttatcgcc actggcagca gccactggta acaggattag cagagcgagg
     8161 tatgtaggcg gtgctacaga gttcttgaag tggtggccta actacggcta cactagaagg
     8221 acagtatttg gtatctgcgc tctgctgaag ccagttacct tcggaaaaag agttggtagc
     8281 tcttgatccg gcaaacaaac caccgctggt agcggtggtt tttttgtttg caagcagcag
     8341 attacgcgca gaaaaaaagg atctcaagaa gatcctttga tcttttctac ggggtctgac
     8401 gctcagtgga acgaaaactc acgttaaggg attttggtca tgagattatc aaaaaggatc
     8461 ttcacctaga tccttttaaa ttaaaaatga agttttaaat caatctaaag tatatatgag
     8521 taaacttggt ctgacagtta ccaatgctta atcagtgagg cacctatctc agcgatctgt
     8581 ctatttcgtt catccatagt tgcctgactc cccgtcgtgt agataactac gatacgggag
     8641 ggcttaccat ctggccccag tgctgcaatg ataccgcgag acccacgctc accggctcca
     8701 gatttatcag caataaacca gccagccgga agggccgagc gcagaagtgg tcctgcaact
     8761 ttatccgcct ccatccagtc tattaattgt tgccgggaag ctagagtaag tagttcgcca
     8821 gttaatagtt tgcgcaacgt tgttgccatt gctacaggca tcgtggtgtc acgctcgtcg
     8881 tttggtatgg cttcattcag ctccggttcc caacgatcaa ggcgagttac atgatccccc
     8941 atgttgtgca aaaaagcggt tagctccttc ggtcctccga tcgttgtcag aagtaagttg
     9001 gccgcagtgt tatcactcat ggttatggca gcactgcata attctcttac tgtcatgcca
     9061 tccgtaagat gcttttctgt gactggtgag tactcaacca agtcattctg agaatagtgt
     9121 atgcggcgac cgagttgctc ttgcccggcg tcaatacggg ataataccgc gccacatagc
     9181 agaactttaa aagtgctcat cattggaaaa cgttcttcgg ggcgaaaact ctcaaggatc
     9241 ttaccgctgt tgagatccag ttcgatgtaa cccactcgtg cacccaactg atcttcagca
     9301 tcttttactt tcaccagcgt ttctgggtga gcaaaaacag gaaggcaaaa tgccgcaaaa
     9361 aagggaataa gggcgacacg gaaatgttga atactcatac tcttcctttt tcaatattat
     9421 tgaagcattt atcagggtta ttgtctcatg agcggataca tatttgaatg tatttagaaa
     9481 aataaacaaa taggggttcc gcgcacattt ccccgaaaag tg
//
