>Addgene plasmid #109532 | actc1b-mKate2-CDC42-DN | addgene full sequence | sequence record 220534 | Addgene NGS Result
GCAAGTTTGTACAAAAAAGCAGGCTGCCACCATGGTGAGCGAGCTGATTAAGGAGAACATGCACATGAAG
CTGTACATGGAGGGCACCGTGAACAACCACCACTTCAAGTGCACATCCGAGGGCGAAGGCAAGCCCTACG
AGGGCACCCAGACCATGAGAATCAAGGCGGTCGAGGGCGGCCCTCTCCCCTTCGCCTTCGACATCCTGGC
TACCAGCTTCATGTACGGCAGCAAAACCTTCATCAACCACACCCAGGGCATCCCCGACTTCTTTAAGCAG
TCCTTCCCCGAGGGCTTCACATGGGAGAGAGTCACCACATACGAAGACGGGGGCGTGCTGACCGCTACCC
AGGACACCAGCCTCCAGGACGGCTGCCTCATCTACAACGTCAAGATCAGAGGGGTGAACTTCCCATCCAA
CGGCCCTGTGATGCAGAAGAAAACACTCGGCTGGGAGGCCTCCACCGAGACCCTGTACCCCGCTGACGGC
GGCCTGGAAGGCAGAGCCGACATGGCCCTGAAGCTCGTGGGCGGGGGCCACCTGATCTGCAACTTGAAGA
CCACATACAGATCCAAGAAACCCGCTAAGAACCTCAAGATGCCCGGCGTCTACTATGTGGACAGAAGACT
GGAAAGAATCAAGGAGGCCGACAAAGAGACCTACGTCGAGCAGCACGAGGTGGCTGTGGCCAGATACTGC
GACCTCCCTAGCAAACTGGGGCACAGAGACCCAGCTTTCTTGTACAAAGTGGCTCAGACGATCAAGTGCG
TCGTTGTTGGTGATGGTGCAGTGGGTAAAAACTGTCTATTAATCTCCTATACAACTAATAAATTCCCCTC
CGAATATGTACCAACGGTCTTTGATAACTATGCAGTTACGGTTATGATTGGTGGTGAGCCGTACACCCTG
GGGCTGTTTGATACTGCAGGTCAGGAAGATTACGATAGATTACGACCCCTGAGTTACCCTCAGACAGATG
TCTTCTTAGTCTGTTTCTCAGTTGTTTCGCCTTCTTCATTTGAAAACGTCAAAGAAAAGTGGGTACCCGA
GATCACCCACCACTGTCCAAAGACCCCTTTCCTGCTGGTGGGGACGCAGATTGATCTGAGAGATGATCCT
TCTACTATCGAAAAGCTTGCCAAGAACAAACAGAAACCCATCACTCCAGAGACGGCAGAGAAGCTGGCCC
GCGATCTGAAGGCTGTCAAATACGTGGAATGCTCCGTTCTGACGCAGAAAGGCCTAAAGAACGTATTTGA
TGAGGCGATTTTGGCAGCCCTGGAGCCCCCAGAGCCCAAGAAGAAGCGTAAATGTGTGCTGCTATGACAA
CTTTATTATACATAGTTGATAATTCACTGGCCGTCGTTTTACGGTACCATCGATGATGATCCAGACATGA
TAAGATACATTGATGAGTTTGGACAAACCACAACTAGAATGCAGTGAAAAAAATGCTTTATTTGTGAAAT
TTGTGATGCTATTGCTTTATTTGTAACCATTATAAGCTGCAATAAACAAGTTAACAACAACAATTGCATT
CATTTTATGTTTCAGGTTCAGGGGGAGGTGTGGGAGGTTTTTTAAAGCAAGTAAAACCTCTACAAATGTG
GTATGGCTGATTATGATCCTCTAGATCAGATCTGCGAAGATACGGCCACGGGTGCTCTTGATCCTGTGGC
TGATTTTGGACTGTGCTGCTCGCAGCTGCTGATGAATCACATACTTCCTCCATTTTCTTCCACTGATTGA
CTGTTATAATTTCCCTAATTTCCAGGTCAAGGTGCTGTGCATTGTGGTAATAGATGTGACATGACGTCAC
TTCCAAAGGACCAATGAACATGTCTGACCAATTTCATATAATGTGAAAACGATTTTCATAGGCAGAATAA
ATAACATTTAAATTAAACTGGGCATCAGCGCAATTCAATTGGTTTGGTAATAGCAAGGGAAAATAGAATG
AAGTGATCTCCAAAAAATAAGTACTTTTTGACTGTAAATAAAATTGTAAGGAGTAAAAAGTACTTTTTTT
TCTAAAAAAATGTAATTAAGTAAAAGTAAAAGTATTGATTTTTAATTGTACTCAAGTAAAGTAAAAATCC
CCAAAAATAATACTTAAGTACAGTAATCAAGTAAAATTACTCAAGTACTTTACACCTCTGGTTCTTGACC
CCCTACCTTCAGCAAGCCCAGCAGATCCACTAGTTCTAGAGCGGCCGCCACCGCGGTGGAGCTCCAGCTT
TTGTTCCCTTTAGTGAGGGTTAATTGCGCGCTTGGCGTAATCATGGTCATAGCTGTTTCCTGTGTGAAAT
TGTTATCCGCTCACAATTCCACACAACATACGAGCCGGAAGCATAAAGTGTAAAGCCTGGGGTGCCTAAT
GAGTGAGCTAACTCACATTAATTGCGTTGCGCTCACTGCCCGCTTTCCAGTCGGGAAACCTGTCGTGCCA
GCTGCATTAATGAATCGGCCAACGCGCGGGGAGAGGCGGTTTGCGTATTGGGCGCTCTTCCGCTTCCTCG
CTCACTGACTCGCTGCGCTCGGTCGTTCGGCTGCGGCGAGCGGTATCAGCTCACTCAAAGGCGGTAATAC
GGTTATCCACAGAATCAGGGGATAACGCAGGAAAGAACATGTGAGCAAAAGGCCAGCAAAAGGCCAGGAA
CCGTAAAAAGGCCGCGTTGCTGGCGTTTTTCCATAGGCTCCGCCCCCCTGACGAGCATCACAAAAATCGA
CGCTCAAGTCAGAGGTGGCGAAACCCGACAGGACTATAAAGATACCAGGCGTTTCCCCCTGGAAGCTCCC
TCGTGCGCTCTCCTGTTCCGACCCTGCCGCTTACCGGATACCTGTCCGCCTTTCTCCCTTCGGGAAGCGT
GGCGCTTTCTCATAGCTCACGCTGTAGGTATCTCAGTTCGGTGTAGGTCGTTCGCTCCAAGCTGGGCTGT
GTGCACGAACCCCCCGTTCAGCCCGACCGCTGCGCCTTATCCGGTAACTATCGTCTTGAGTCCAACCCGG
TAAGACACGACTTATCGCCACTGGCAGCAGCCACTGGTAACAGGATTAGCAGAGCGAGGTATGTAGGCGG
TGCTACAGAGTTCTTGAAGTGGTGGCCTAACTACGGCTACACTAGAAGAACAGTATTTGGTATCTGCGCT
CTGCTGAAGCCAGTTACCTTCGGAAAAAGAGTTGGTAGCTCTTGATCCGGCAAACAAACCACCGCTGGTA
GCGGTGGTTTTTTTGTTTGCAAGCAGCAGATTACGCGCAGAAAAAAAGGATCTCAAGAAGATCCTTTGAT
CTTTTCTACGGGGTCTGACGCTCAGTGGAACGAAAACTCACGTTAAGGCATTTTGGTCATGAGATTATCA
AAAAGGATCTTCACCTAGATCCTTTTAAATTAAAAATGAAGTTTTAAATCAATCTAAAGTATATATGAGT
AAACTTGGTCTGACAGTTACCAATGCTTAATCAGTGAGGCACCTATCTCAGCGATCTGTCTATTTCGTTC
ATCCATAGTTGCCTGACTCCCCGTCGTGTAGATAACTACGATACGGGAGGGCTTACCATCTGGCCCCAGT
GCTGCAATGATACCGCGAGACCCACGCTCACCGGCTCCAGATTTATCAGCAATAAACCAGCCAGCCGGAA
GGGCCGAGCGCAGAAGTGGTCCTGCAACTTTATCCGCCTCCATCCAGTCTATTAATTGTTGCCGGGAAGC
TAGAGTAAGTAGTTCGCCAGTTAATAGTTTGCGCAACGTTGTTGCCATTGCTACAGGCATCGTGGTGTCA
CGCTCGTCGTTTGGTATGGCTTCATTCAGCTCCGGTTCCCAACGATCAAGGCGAGTTACATGATCCCCCA
TGTTGTGCAAAAAAGCGGTTAGCTCCTTCGGTCCTCCGATCGTTGTCAGAAGTAAGTTGGCCGCAGTGTT
ATCACTCATGGTTATGGCAGCACTGCATAATTCTCTTACTGTCATGCCATCCGTAAGATGCTTTTCTGTG
ACTGGTGAGTACTCAACCAAGTCATTCTGAGAATAGTGTATGCGGCGACCGAGTTGCTCTTGCCCGGCGT
CAATACGGGATAATACCGCGCCACATAGCAGAACTTTAAAAGTGCTCATCATTGGAAAACGTTCTTCGGG
GCGAAAACTCTCAAGGATCTTACCGCTGTTGAGATCCAGTTCGATGTAACCCACTCGTGCACCCAACTGA
TCTTCAGCATCTTTTACTTTCACCAGCGTTTCTGGGTGAGCAAAAACAGGAAGGCAAAATGCCGCAAAAA
AGGGAATAAGGGCGACACGGAAATGTTGAATACTCATACTCTTCCTTTTTCAATATTATTGAAGCATTTA
TCAGGGTTATTGTCTCATGAGCGGATACATATTTGAATGTATTTAGAAAAATAAACAAATAGGGGTTCCG
CGCACATTTCCCCGAAAAGTGCCACCTAAATTGTAAGCGTTAATATTTTGTTAAAATTCGCGTTAAATTT
TTGTTAAATCAGCTCATTTTTTAACCAATAGGCCGAAATCGGCAAAATCCCTTATAAATCAAAAGAATAG
ACCGAGATAGGGTTGAGTGTTGTTCCAGTTTGGAACAAGAGTCCACTATTAAAGAACGTGGACTCCAACG
TCAAAGGGCGAAAAACCGTCTATCAGGGCGATGGCCCACGCTGGCTAAGAACTCATCAGCCTCCCCGGTC
CATCTACCCACGTACCAATGCACCAATTGGCCACAATGACGGCTACTACATGGTGCCATTCCTTCCTCTT
TATAGGAATGGAGACTACCTCCTGTCCAACAATGCTCTTGGATACGAGTACGCCTACCTGTTGGACCCAG
GTCATTGCACAACACCAGAAATGCCCTCTGATCTGCAAAAGACGTGAATATCTGTTCAGACACCCATATC
CACTCTGTTCCACACAGGTCAGAGGTTTGTCCAGGAGTTCTTGACAGAGGTGTAAAAAGTACTCAAAAAT
TTTACTCAAGTGAAAGTACAAGTACTTAGGGAAAATTTTACTCAATTAAAAGTAAAAGTATCTGGCTAGA
ATCTTACTTGAGTAAAAGTAAAAAAGTACTCCATTAAAATTGTACTTGAGTATTAAGGAAGTAAAAGTAA
AAGCAAGAAAGAAAACTAGAGATTCTTGTTTAAGCTTTTAATCTCAAAAAACATTAAATGAAATGCATAC
AAGGTTTTATCCTGCTTTAGAACTGTTTGTATTTAATTATCAAACTATAAGACAGACAATCTAATGCCAG
TACACGCTACTCAAAGTTGTAAAACCTCAGATTTAACTTCAGTAGAAGCTGATTCTCAAAATTGTTAGTG
TCAAGCCTAGCTCTTTTGGGGCTGAAAAGCAATCCTGCAGTGCTGAAAAGCCTCTCACAGGCAGCCGATG
CGGGAAGAGGTGTATTAGTCTTGATAGAGAGGCTGCAAATAGCAGGAAACGTGAGCAGAGACTCCCTGGT
GTCTGAAACACAGGCCAGATGGGCCCTCGAGCAGGAAACAGCTATGACCATGATTACGCCAAGCTATCAA
CTTTGTATAGAAAAGTTGGCACGCGCAGATTCCGTGTGGGCCTGGTAATATCTTACCATTTTAAGCTATT
TTAAGATTAGGGAAAAAAATTAAATAAAACTACTTTAAAATTACTTTCCTTAAAAAGCAACATATTTATT
TAGTTTTTGTTTAACTGGCTCAAGATTGTAATATTTTACTTTTACATGTTTTTTTAAGTACCTAAATGTG
TTCAAAAGTAAAGTATGTTATTGTTTTTTTTTTTTAATGTTAGCTAAGCTTTAAATTGTAATATATTACT
TTTAAAAGTGACTTTTTAAAAATGTAAATAAAAAAGTAACTATAAATGTGTAATGCATGTTATTTCTGTG
GGTTTTTAATTTTCATCTCAACTGGGCTTACAATTTTAACATAATAAAAATCAAATCAAATCAAATCAGG
CCCTTATTTGTCACATACACTCTTGTATACTGAAATAAACTAAATGTTGAGAAAAATTTAAATACACCAA
AATAACGCATACCTTTTTTGTAATTACCTAAGTAAAACATTTAGTTCCTTTTTTAAGTGACTCAAGATTG
TAATCTATTAATTGTAAAAGATAAAACTAGTGATCAATCTGACGTGCTTCTATGCAGCCTGTGAGATTAA
TTGTGATGTTTAATTATTAAACAATTTAAATGGATCAAACATTTCACATGTGCTTATTGTGTCCAACAAA
ACCAGCAGAAGCACTTAAAAATATTGCATGACAACATGAGTTTTTAATGTAAATTATATATACTTCCTAA
ACGAAGTTAATCATATTTCTAAAATAATAATGTCATTGAAATATTTAAATAAATGATAAGCTTTAGTTGA
TTCAACATAAAATTGAAAGCAATAAGGACTTTTTTTTTTTACAGCGGTGAAGCAAAAGCATGTAATAATC
ATATAATATAATAAATAAATAAATAAATAATGGCTCTTGGTGCAAATATGAACACTTTAAATAAATATAG
AATAAATATGATCAATAAGTCATAACGATGTGTTTTATGTTGATTATAATTTAAACATGTTTCTAACGCA
AGTTTTAAAAACTGTTTTAAAGTATTATTTTAAGTTATAAGATCAATTTGACTCAACATTTTGTAGTGAA
AATATGTTGTGTAAAATTAATATAATATACACTATAAAAATGCAGGGTTCCACACAATACATTAATGTTG
TCCCAACACAAATCGATTAAGTTAACAAATATATGTGGATTGAACATAAAAAATTAAGTTGTCCCAATGA
AATCTCAAGAATTGTGTTGTTTCAGCTCATTTTAAATAAGTAGTTTTAACAAGTAAAAAATAACATATTT
TTGAGTGTGTATATATATATATTACAAAATATAATAATATAAAATGTAAAAGATATAAACCATGCTACAT
ATATTTAAGAGCTATTTTGCACATTACTTTTTTGCAAGCCATTTTAGTGTTTTTTTTACAAATATATATT
AGCTAAATATACAATATCTTAAATATACAATTAATCAGACATGCAATTAATGCATTTAACCTACATAAAA
ATACATGATCAACATATGTTTTATGCTGATTACAACTAAATCAAACGTAATGAAATTAATTTATAAAAGC
GATTTAAATATGTCAATATTTTAAGTTAAAATCACTTGAAACCTACTATAAATGAACTTAAATTAAAAAA
ATCTCCTTTAATTCCAATGCAACAGTGTTGTTTTTTCAGCTGAGGACCCCCGGTGCAGATGGTTGGCCCC
CGGCCCGCTATTCTAAGGAAGCCTTTCTTAATTTTAGGGCGGCGCTGCATGCGCTCAGATCAGATTCACG
GGTGGAGAGGGTTATTTTCTCTTTTTTATTTTTTCTTGCCTGCTCATATTTGGGCCTGTGTGAACCCCAG
GCTCCGCCTCGGCCCCCAGGAGCCGCTCTTATTTAAAGGGGATCCTCGCCTTCAGTCTTCGTCCCAGTGG
AAGCATCAGTCTTGTGATAACAACTTGGTGAGTCCTACAGACCAGCGCTCGACTCTAGGCTTTAAATGCA
TTGATTTCTCTGGATTAGCTACCGGGAGAGTTTTAACTTTGCTTATTAGTCTTGTGCTCGAACTGCTAGG
TTTAAAGAGTGTTTTCTCTAATGCATGCATGAAGCGACAGCTGAAAACCAGAAATAGAGCGTTTGTCCTC
CTGTTAAACTCTAGCCTTTCTTTGGCATTTGTCAGTCCGAGTCTTCAGCTGCCGGCAGGAGATTGGGTTT
CAGTAACACTTGCTGAGCACAAACTACACGTGCTTTCTTCAGATTTAATTCATTATTAATCATTCTAGAT
TTAAATGATGTTCTTACTCATTGCTGATTATTTTAGCCTTGCGGAGCAGATTAAATGAGCACGTGTTTCA
TTAAGATTGATTTAAATATAATTAATATTTCACCACTGTAGTTTTAAAATTGCCTTCTAAGTCATGGTTG
ATTTTTAATAGGTATCGGCTCTAATTAGATTACTATTTTGGTTTTTAAATGTTATTTCTATTTCATTTGT
AGGCTCGTTTTTAATGTGATTTTATTAGATTCTAGTTTTAAAATCATCTCTTAGCCTTAATGAGCAGACT
GAATGAACATGTTTCATTAAGATTAACTTCATTATAATGAATTATTTAATCATTCTAGTGGGTTATAAAT
CAGCTCTATTTAAATTAATTGTCGTGTTTATTTCTATTTAATTTTTGATTATTTTTTCAGGGTCGTTTTT
ATGTGATTTTTTCCCGTTTCTAATTTTAAACTAATTGTTTGATTTTTATATGATTCGACTCTTTTTAAAT
GAATTGTTTTGCTTTTTTTATTGAGCATATATATATTATACAATTTCAATCAACAATTGTTGTGCTTTTT
AAATGTTGTTTCTATTTCATTTCTAGGGTCGATTTTATTCGATTCTAGTTTTAAAATCGTGATTTTTAAC
TTCTAACCTTACTGAGCAGACTGAATGAACATGTTTCATCAAGATTAACTTCATTATAGTTAATTATTGA
ATCGTGCTAGTGGTTTATAAATCAGCTCTATTTAAATTAATCATCATCATTATTTCTATTTAATTTTTAT
TATTTCTTTAGGATTATTTTTATGTGATTTTTTTCACGTTCTAGTTTTAAACTCAATGCTCATTACTGCT
CACCCTTGCTGAGCAGTCTTTCGTTAAGATTAAATTAATTAATAACCATTCTAGTTTTAAAACAGTGTCT
TAAGGCATAGCTGATATTTTACAAGTTTACTATTTAATATATCTCCTTTCTTTTTTTAGGGTCGATTTCA
TCTGATTTGATTAATTTTTATTATCTTCACTAAGCTTTTTGTTCTAGGTTTTATTCTCAGTATTATTACT
GTTATATTTGAACTGAATTTCTCCTCATAGTTTATTCATTTTATTTATTTATTTTTTGTTTATTCGCTAT
TTTGTATTTTAGTTTTTAATTAGAAATTTTATTAGAATCGTTTTGAACTAGTTTTTATGCACTCTAACAT
TAATATTAAATCATAACTATTATTTTTATTATAATTTATTTGTGTTTATCTTTTTGTGTAGCTTTCATGT
GTTTTTATTTTAGTTTTATTATGTTTGCATTGAATTTTTTGGACTAGTTTATATAACGATATACAGAAAA
GCCATGACAACAAATGTTTTTATAATACCTATTAAGTATAAGCTAATCAGATTTCCACTATTCTGTTCAA
AGTTAACATTATTAGCCATTCTGATGGATCATTTGACATTTGTCATATGTCTTTATGAACACTGCTCTTT
CAGATGCCACTTTTAAAGCTGTTTTTTACAGTAAATGAACGTTTATTATTATGACATTATTTCCTAAGGC
CTCTAGAGTACAGCAGGATGTGGCGTGTGCATTACCGTGTAATTATGCTGACTGTAAATGTGCATTTATA
GACTGTCAGCATGTCTGACTGTGCGCTGTTGTGATTGGTCCTGCACAGACCAAG
Features (pLannotate 1.2.2; 21 found; start..end, strand, type, name):
      2..22      +  protein_bind   attB1: mutant version of attB; core recombination site for the Gateway® BP reaction BP Clonase™
     32..727     +  CDS            mKate2: mKate2 is a basic (constitutively fluorescent) red fluorescent protein published in 2009, derived from Entacmaea quadricolor. It is reported to be a rapidly-maturing monomer with moderate acid sensitivity.
    732..752     -  protein_bind   attB2: mutant version of attB; core recombination site for the Gateway® BP reaction BP Clonase™
    755..1324    +  CDS            CDC42: CDC42_BOVIN - Experimental evidence at protein level: Swiss-Prot protein existence level 1. Plasma membrane-associated small GTPase which cycles between an active GTP-bound and an inactive GDP-bound state. In active state binds to a variety of effector proteins to regulate cellular responses. Involved in epithelial cell polarization processes. Regulates the bipolar attachment of spindle microtubules to kinetochores before chromosome congression in metaphase. Regulates cell migration. In neurons, plays a role in the extension and maintenance of the formation of filopodia, thin and actin-rich su
   1328..1348    -  protein_bind   attB3: mutant version of attB; core recombination site for the Gateway® BP reaction BP Clonase™
   1352..1372    +  CDS            lacZα (fragment): LacZα fragment of β-galactosidase; lacZ fragment
   1388..1522    -  polyA_signal   SV40 poly(A) signal: SV40 polyadenylation signal
   1545..1628    -  CDS            large T antigen (fragment): large T antigen from SV40 (simian virus 40)
   2194..2234    -  misc_feature   MCS (fragment): pBluescript multiple cloning site
   2247..2265    -  promoter       T3 promoter: promoter for bacteriophage T3 RNA polymerase
   2310..2326    -  protein_bind   lac operator: The lac repressor binds to the lac operator to inhibit transcription in E. coli. This inhibition can be relieved by adding lactose or isopropyl-β-D-thiogalactopyranoside (IPTG). lac repressor encoded by lacI
   2334..2364    -  promoter       lac promoter: promoter for the E. coli lac operon
   2379..2400    -  protein_bind   CAP binding site: CAP binding activates transcription in the presence of cAMP. E. coli catabolite activator protein
   2413..2505    -  CDS            lacI (fragment): lac repressor; lacI; The lac repressor binds to the lac operator to inhibit transcription in E. coli. This inhibition can be relieved by adding lactose or isopropyl-β-D-thiogalactopyranoside (IPTG).
   2688..3276    -  rep_origin     ori: high-copy-number ColE1/pMB1/pBR322/pUC origin of replication
   3447..4307    -  CDS            AmpR: β-lactamase; bla; confers resistance to ampicillin, carbenicillin, and related antibiotics
   4308..4412    -  promoter       AmpR promoter: bla
   4438..4659    -  rep_origin     M13 ori (fragment): M13 bacteriophage origin of replication; arrow indicates direction of (+) strand synthesis
   4659..4946    +  CDS            tyr (fragment): TYRO_ORYLA - Also known as tyro. Experimental evidence at transcript level: Swiss-Prot protein existence level 2. This is a copper-containing oxidase that functions in the formation of pigments such as melanins and other polyphenolic compounds. From Oryzias latipes (Japanese rice fish) (Japanese killifish).
   5528..5548    +  protein_bind   attB4: mutant version of attB; core recombination site for the Gateway® BP reaction BP Clonase™
   6449..6465    -  promoter       copia promoter (fragment): strong promoter from the Drosophila transposable element copia (Sinclair et al., 1986)
