[The description below was written by a language model from this plasmid's Addgene catalogue record, the feature table of its GenBank file and pLannotate feature annotations shown in this document.]
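Description:
actc1b-mKate2-CDC42-DN is a zebrafish expression plasmid of about 9.5 kb that produces a dominant-negative form of zebrafish Cdc42 fused to the far-red fluorescent protein mKate2 specifically in muscle. It was assembled by Gateway cloning into the destination vector pDEST-actc1b-mKate2-ccdb, and the recombination scars define its layout. A roughly 4 kb segment between attB4 and attB1 is not annotated as a named feature, but it occupies the promoter position and presumably carries the actc1b (muscle actin) regulatory sequence implied by the construct's name. Next comes a Kozak consensus and the mammalian codon-optimized mKate2 coding sequence between attB1 and attB2, and then the CDC42 open reading frame between attB2 and attB3. mKate2 is therefore N-terminal to the GTPase. An SV40 polyadenylation signal follows the cassette. The record lists the mutation only as "DN" and does not state the amino-acid change.

The remaining sequence is pBluescript-like: a high-copy ColE1/pUC origin, the bla gene conferring ampicillin resistance, remnants of the lac promoter/operator and T3 promoter, and a fragment of a filamentous phage origin. A short match to medaka tyrosinase lies next to the phage origin fragment. This may reflect Tol2 transposon-derived sequence, which is common in zebrafish Gateway destination vectors, but neither feature table annotates transposon arms. The depositor's GenBank record and the sequenced record differ by a few bases in length and have different start coordinates, but they describe the same arrangement.

The plasmid belongs to a collection made for in vivo cell biology in zebrafish. The associated study screened for the mechanisms that form T-tubules in muscle fibres, and the red fusion marks the cells in which Cdc42 function is perturbed.
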