Addgene plasmid #109532: actc1b-mKate2-CDC42-DN
Purpose: Muscle specific zebrafish expression of mKate2 fused to dominant negative CDC42
Depositing lab: Rob Parton. Depositing organization: University of Queensland, Institute for Molecular Bioscience. Publication: In vivo cell biological screening identifies an endocytic capture mechanism for T-tubule formation. Hall TE, Martel N, Ariotti N, Xiong Z, Lo HP, Ferguson C, Rae J, Lim YW, Parton RG. Nat Commun. 2020 Jul 24;11(1):3711. doi: 10.1038/s41467-020-17486-w. PubMed 32709891.
Backbone
  Vector backbone: pDEST-actc1b-mKate2-ccdb
  Vector type: Zebrafish plasmids
Growth in bacteria
  Bacterial resistance: Ampicillin, 100 μg/mL
  Growth temperature: 37°C
  Growth strain: DH5alpha
  Copy number: High Copy
Gene/Insert
  Gene/Insert name: CDC42
  Species: D. rerio (zebrafish)
  Mutation: DN
  Entrez Gene: cdc42 (a.k.a. cdc42a, fj62g06, wu:fb07d08, wu:fj62g06, zgc:63918)
  Tag / fusion protein: mKate2 (N terminal on insert)
  Cloning method: Gateway Cloning
Terms and licenses: Academic/Nonprofit Terms; Industry Terms: Not Available to Industry
How to cite: actc1b-mKate2-CDC42-DN was a gift from Rob Parton (Addgene plasmid # 109532 ; http://n2t.net/addgene:109532 ; RRID:Addgene_109532)
